Addgene plasmid #153445: pET28a-ybbr-XMod-Doc (BMB-KO, S199AzF)-HIS
Purpose: E. coli expression (amber suppression) of Rc. XDocB binding mode B knock-out mutant with serine at position 199 replaced with amber codon.
Depositing lab: Michael Nash. Depositing organization: University of Basel. Publication: High force catch bond mechanism of bacterial adhesion in the human gut. Liu Z, Liu H, Vera AM, Bernardi RC, Tinnefeld P, Nash MA. Nat Commun. 2020 Aug 28;11(1):4321. doi: 10.1038/s41467-020-18063-x. PubMed 32859904.
Backbone
  Vector backbone: pET28a
  Backbone size w/o insert (bp): 5219
  Total vector size (bp): 5966
  Vector type: Bacterial Expression
Growth in bacteria
  Bacterial resistance: Kanamycin, 50 μg/mL
  Growth temperature: 37°C
  Growth strain: DH5alpha
  Copy number: Low Copy
Gene/Insert
  Gene/Insert name: Rc.XDocB (alt name: Ruminococcus champanellensis XModule-dockerin B)
  Species: Ruminococcus champanellensis
  Insert size (bp): 747
  Mutation: Serine 199 was mutated to amber codon (TAG). Arginine 140 and methionine 144 were mutated to alanine and glutamic acid, respectively.
  Promoter: T7 promoter
  Tag / fusion protein: ybbr tag (N terminal on insert); 6xHis (C terminal on insert)
  Cloning method: Gibson Cloning
  Sequencing primers: 5′ T7 forward primer; 3′ T7 reverse primer
Terms and licenses: Academic/Nonprofit Terms; Industry Terms: Not Available to Industry
Depositor comments: Please visit https://www.biorxiv.org/content/10.1101/2020.01.21.913590v1 for bioRxiv preprint.
How to cite: pET28a-ybbr-XMod-Doc (BMB-KO, S199AzF)-HIS was a gift from Michael Nash (Addgene plasmid # 153445 ; http://n2t.net/addgene:153445 ; RRID:Addgene_153445)
