[The description below was written by a language model from this plasmid's Addgene catalogue record and pLannotate feature annotations shown in this document.]
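Description:
pET28a-ybbr-XMod-Doc (BMB-KO, S199AzF)-HIS is a bacterial expression plasmid of about 6 kb built on the pET28a backbone for producing a modified Ruminococcus champanellensis XModule-dockerin B (Rc.XDocB) fragment in E. coli. It carries a kanamycin resistance gene (aph(3')-Ia) for selection. It replicates from a ColE1/pBR322-type origin accompanied by rop and the bom region, consistent with its low-copy listing. An f1 origin is also present. Short sequences annotated as tetracycline-resistance fragments, a predicted E. coli protein and a SET1 fragment near the terminator look like backbone remnants or annotation matches rather than functional parts.

The 747 bp insert, introduced by Gibson cloning, sits between the T7 promoter/lac operator/T7 gene 10 ribosome binding site and the T7 terminator. Transcription therefore depends on T7 RNA polymerase and is held in check by the plasmid-encoded lacI repressor until induced with IPTG. The feature table does not annotate the coding region itself, but the catalogue describes an N-terminal ybbR tag, a short peptide that allows site-specific enzymatic attachment of coenzyme A-linked molecules, and a C-terminal 6xHis tag for affinity purification. Two substitutions, R140A and M144E, knock out binding mode B of the dockerin. Serine 199 is replaced with an amber (TAG) codon. Full-length protein therefore requires amber suppression, and the construct name indicates that the non-canonical amino acid AzF is meant to be incorporated at that position. The suppressor tRNA/synthetase pair is not on this plasmid and must be supplied separately. The associated work concerns a high-force catch bond mechanism of bacterial adhesion in the human gut, although the record does not spell out how the tags and the introduced residue are used.
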