Features (pLannotate 1.2.2; 17 found; start..end, strand, type, name):
      1..19      +  promoter       T7 promoter: promoter for bacteriophage T7 RNA polymerase
     20..44      +  protein_bind   lac operator: The lac repressor binds to the lac operator to inhibit transcription in E. coli. This inhibition can be relieved by adding lactose or isopropyl-β-D-thiogalactopyranoside (IPTG). lac repressor encoded by lacI
     59..81      +  RBS            RBS: efficient ribosome binding site from bacteriophage T7 gene 10 (Olins and Rangwala, 1989)
    854..903     +  CDS            SET1 (fragment): solubility-enhancement tag derived from T7 phage gene 10B
    911..958     +  terminator     T7 terminator: transcription terminator for bacteriophage T7 RNA polymerase
    995..1423    +  rep_origin     f1 ori (sequence partly withheld): f1 bacteriophage origin of replication; arrow indicates direction of (+) strand synthesis
   1476..1533    +  promoter       AmpR promoter (fragment): bla
   1542..2357    -  CDS            KanR: aminoglycoside phosphotransferase; aph(3')-Ia; confers resistance to kanamycin in bacteria or G418 (Geneticin®) in eukaryotes
   2479..3067    +  rep_origin     ori: high-copy-number ColE1/pMB1/pBR322/pUC origin of replication
   3253..3392    -  misc_feature   bom: basis of mobility region from pBR322
   3494..3685    -  CDS            rop: Rop protein, which maintains plasmids at low copy number; rop
   3702..4082    +  CDS            YPB1_ECOLX: Protein predicted: Swiss-Prot protein existence level 4. From Escherichia coli.
   4154..4445    -  CDS            TcR (fragment): tetracycline efflux protein; tet; confers resistance to tetracycline
   4460..4481    -  protein_bind   CAP binding site: CAP binding activates transcription in the presence of cAMP. E. coli catabolite activator protein
   4494..5576    -  CDS            lacI: lac repressor; lacI; The lac repressor binds to the lac operator to inhibit transcription in E. coli. This inhibition can be relieved by adding lactose or isopropyl-β-D-thiogalactopyranoside (IPTG).
   5577..5654    -  promoter       lacI promoter: lacI
   5662..5941    -  CDS            TcR (fragment): tetracycline efflux protein; tet; confers resistance to tetracycline
>Addgene plasmid #153445 | pET28a-ybbr-XMod-Doc (BMB-KO, S199AzF)-HIS | addgene full sequence | sequence record 306484 | Addgene NGS Result
TAATACGACTCACTATAGGGGAATTGTGAGCGGATAACAATTCCCCTGTAGAAATAATTTTGTTTAACTT
TAAGAAGGAGATATACATATGGGTACCGACTCTCTGGAATTCATCGCTTCTAAACTGGCTGGCTCTAGCG
GTTCCGAAACAACTACCGAGACTTCTGTGTCTCAATCTTTCTCCTTCACAGAGCCCACTCGCGTATGCTA
CTGGTCCCATGACAACCGTCCTTTCGACCTGGAGGGCTTGAAAGTCATTCTTCAGGAGACGATCTTTATC
ATCCACGAGGACGGCACAGTCGTCGAAGCAGAAGAGCAACCCGCTGCCGTAGACATCACAGAGCAGTGTA
TGACTATCTTCTGTAACGATAAGCAAGTGGCGACGCCAGAAGATACCTACGAAACGCAGATCTATAAGTA
CATGCTGGAGTTTGCATATGAAGGCAACCCGGACGTTATTGTGGGGACTCATCAAGTCTTGATTGGTGTG
AAAGGAGATACAAATCTGAGCGGCGACGTAACAGTTGCAGATGCTGTTGAGATCCTGATGTACGCTGCTG
ACATGGAGGCTAATCCCAACAACCCAACATACGTATTTAACGAAGACCCCGATCTGCATAAATTAGGGTA
TTTTTTGGGTAATGTAGATTGTATCAAAGAGGGTGACGATTTAAACGTTGCCGACGCCGTCAATATCTTA
ATGTTTCGTGCGGAGGTCTTAGCCAACGGCTAGGCAACGTGGGAGCAGATTGTTGGCTATGACCTTATTG
ACCCAAGCGACGAGAGTACCTTTCGTACTATTGAGAAGCTGGGCTCTCATCATCATCACCATCACTAACT
CGAGTAAGATCCGGCTGCTAACAAAGCCCGAAAGGAAGCTGAGTTGGCTGCTGCCACCGCTGAGCAATAA
CTAGCATAACCCCTTGGGGCCTCTAAACGGGTCTTGAGGGGTTTTTTGCTGAAAGGAGGAACTATATCCG
GATTGGCGAATGGG
[124 nt withheld, positions 995-1118]
C
[91 nt withheld, positions 1120-1210]
A
[49 nt withheld, positions 1212-1260]
CCTTTGACGTTGGAGTCCACGTTCTTT
[37 nt withheld, positions 1288-1324]
ACCCTATCTCGGTCTATTCTTTTGATTTATAAGGGATTTTGCCGATTTCGGCCTATTGGTTAAAAAATGA
GCTGATTTAACAAAAATTTAACGCGAATTTTAACAAAATATTAACGCTTACAATTTAGGTGGCACTTTTC
GGGGAAATGTGCGCGGAACCCCTATTTGTTTATTTTTCTAAATACATTCAAATATGTATCCGCTCATGAA
TTAATTCTTAGAAAAACTCATCGAGCATCAAATGAAACTGCAATTTATTCATATCAGGATTATCAATACC
ATATTTTTGAAAAAGCCGTTTCTGTAATGAAGGAGAAAACTCACCGAGGCAGTTCCATAGGATGGCAAGA
TCCTGGTATCGGTCTGCGATTCCGACTCGTCCAACATCAATACAACCTATTAATTTCCCCTCGTCAAAAA
TAAGGTTATCAAGTGAGAAATCACCATGAGTGACGACTGAATCCGGTGAGAATGGCAAAAGTTTATGCAT
TTCTTTCCAGACTTGTTCAACAGGCCAGCCATTACGCTCGTCATCAAAATCACTCGCATCAACCAAACCG
TTATTCATTCGTGATTGCGCCTGAGCGAGACGAAATACGCGATCGCTGTTAAAAGGACAATTACAAACAG
GAATCGAATGCAACCGGCGCAGGAACACTGCCAGCGCATCAACAATATTTTCACCTGAATCAGGATATTC
TTCTAATACCTGGAATGCTGTTTTCCCGGGGATCGCAGTGGTGAGTAACCATGCATCATCAGGAGTACGG
ATAAAATGCTTGATGGTCGGAAGAGGCATAAATTCCGTCAGCCAGTTTAGTCTGACCATCTCATCTGTAA
CATCATTGGCAACGCTACCTTTGCCATGTTTCAGAAACAACTCTGGCGCATCGGGCTTCCCATACAATCG
ATAGATTGTCGCACCTGATTGCCCGACATTATCGCGAGCCCATTTATACCCATATAAATCAGCATCCATG
TTGGAATTTAATCGCGGCCTAGAGCAAGACGTTTCCCGTTGAATATGGCTCATAACACCCCTTGTATTAC
TGTTTATGTAAGCAGACAGTTTTATTGTTCATGACCAAAATCCCTTAACGTGAGTTTTCGTTCCACTGAG
CGTCAGACCCCGTAGAAAAGATCAAAGGATCTTCTTGAGATCCTTTTTTTCTGCGCGTAATCTGCTGCTT
GCAAACAAAAAAACCACCGCTACCAGCGGTGGTTTGTTTGCCGGATCAAGAGCTACCAACTCTTTTTCCG
AAGGTAACTGGCTTCAGCAGAGCGCAGATACCAAATACTGTCCTTCTAGTGTAGCCGTAGTTAGGCCACC
ACTTCAAGAACTCTGTAGCACCGCCTACATACCTCGCTCTGCTAATCCTGTTACCAGTGGCTGCTGCCAG
TGGCGATAAGTCGTGTCTTACCGGGTTGGACTCAAGACGATAGTTACCGGATAAGGCGCAGCGGTCGGGC
TGAACGGGGGGTTCGTGCACACAGCCCAGCTTGGAGCGAACGACCTACACCGAACTGAGATACCTACAGC
GTGAGCTATGAGAAAGCGCCACGCTTCCCGAAGGGAGAAAGGCGGACAGGTATCCGGTAAGCGGCAGGGT
CGGAACAGGAGAGCGCACGAGGGAGCTTCCAGGGGGAAACGCCTGGTATCTTTATAGTCCTGTCGGGTTT
CGCCACCTCTGACTTGAGCGTCGATTTTTGTGATGCTCGTCAGGGGGGCGGAGCCTATGGAAAAACGCCA
GCAACGCGGCCTTTTTACGGTTCCTGGCCTTTTGCTGGCCTTTTGCTCACATGTTCTTTCCTGCGTTATC
CCCTGATTCTGTGGATAACCGTATTACCGCCTTTGAGTGAGCTGATACCGCTCGCCGCAGCCGAACGACC
GAGCGCAGCGAGTCAGTGAGCGAGGAAGCGGAAGAGCGCCTGATGCGGTATTTTCTCCTTACGCATCTGT
GCGGTATTTCACACCGCAATGGTGCACTCTCAGTACAATCTGCTCTGATGCCGCATAGTTAAGCCAGTAT
ACACTCCGCTATCGCTACGTGACTGGGTCATGGCTGCGCCCCGACACCCGCCAACACCCGCTGACGCGCC
CTGACGGGCTTGTCTGCTCCCGGCATCCGCTTACAGACAAGCTGTGACCGTCTCCGGGAGCTGCATGTGT
CAGAGGTTTTCACCGTCATCACCGAAACGCGCGAGGCAGCTGCGGTAAAGCTCATCAGCGTGGTCGTGAA
GCGATTCACAGATGTCTGCCTGTTCATCCGCGTCCAGCTCGTTGAGTTTCTCCAGAAGCGTTAATGTCTG
GCTTCTGATAAAGCGGGCCATGTTAAGGGCGGTTTTTTCCTGTTTGGTCACTGATGCCTCCGTGTAAGGG
GGATTTCTGTTCATGGGGGTAATGATACCGATGAAACGAGAGAGGATGCTCACGATACGGGTTACTGATG
ATGAACATGCCCGGTTACTGGAACGTTGTGAGGGTAAACAACTGGCGGTATGGATGCGGCGGGACCAGAG
AAAAATCACTCAGGGTCAATGCCAGCGCTTCGTTAATACAGATGTAGGTGTTCCACAGGGTAGCCAGCAG
CATCCTGCGATGCAGATCCGGAACATAATGGTGCAGGGCGCTGACTTCCGCGTTTCCAGACTTTACGAAA
CACGGAAACCGAAGACCATTCATGTTGTTGCTCAGGTCGCAGACGTTTTGCAGCAGCAGTCGCTTCACGT
TCGCTCGCGTATCGGTGATTCATTCTGCTAACCAGTAAGGCAACCCCGCCAGCCTAGCCGGGTCCTCAAC
GACAGGAGCACGATCATGCGCACCCGTGGGGCCGCCATGCCGGCGATAATGGCCTGCTTCTCGCCGAAAC
GTTTGGTGGCGGGACCAGTGACGAAGGCTTGAGCGAGGGCGTGCAAGATTCCGAATACCGCAAGCGACAG
GCCGATCATCGTCGCGCTCCAGCGAAAGCGGTCCTCGCCGAAAATGACCCAGAGCGCTGCCGGCACCTGT
CCTACGAGTTGCATGATAAAGAAGACAGTCATAAGTGCGGCGACGATAGTCATGCCCCGCGCCCACCGGA
AGGAGCTGACTGGGTTGAAGGCTCTCAAGGGCATCGGTCGAGATCCCGGTGCCTAATGAGTGAGCTAACT
TACATTAATTGCGTTGCGCTCACTGCCCGCTTTCCAGTCGGGAAACCTGTCGTGCCAGCTGCATTAATGA
ATCGGCCAACGCGCGGGGAGAGGCGGTTTGCGTATTGGGCGCCAGGGTGGTTTTTCTTTTCACCAGTGAG
ACGGGCAACAGCTGATTGCCCTTCACCGCCTGGCCCTGAGAGAGTTGCAGCAAGCGGTCCACGCTGGTTT
GCCCCAGCAGGCGAAAATCCTGTTTGATGGTGGTTAACGGCGGGATATAACATGAGCTGTCTTCGGTATC
GTCGTATCCCACTACCGAGATATCCGCACCAACGCGCAGCCCGGACTCGGTAATGGCGCGCATTGCGCCC
AGCGCCATCTGATCGTTGGCAACCAGCATCGCAGTGGGAACGATGCCCTCATTCAGCATTTGCATGGTTT
GTTGAAAACCGGACATGGCACTCCAGTCGCCTTCCCGTTCCGCTATCGGCTGAATTTGATTGCGAGTGAG
ATATTTATGCCAGCCAGCCAGACGCAGACGCGCCGAGACAGAACTTAATGGGCCCGCTAACAGCGCGATT
TGCTGGTGACCCAATGCGACCAGATGCTCCACGCCCAGTCGCGTACCGTCTTCATGGGAGAAAATAATAC
TGTTGATGGGTGTCTGGTCAGAGACATCAAGAAATAACGCCGGAACATTAGTGCAGGCAGCTTCCACAGC
AATGGCATCCTGGTCATCCAGCGGATAGTTAATGATCAGCCCACTGACGCGTTGCGCGAGAAGATTGTGC
ACCGCCGCTTTACAGGCTTCGACGCCGCTTCGTTCTACCATCGACACCACCACGCTGGCACCCAGTTGAT
CGGCGCGAGATTTAATCGCCGCGACAATTTGCGACGGCGCGTGCAGGGCCAGACTGGAGGTGGCAACGCC
AATCAGCAACGACTGTTTGCCCGCCAGTTGTTGTGCCACGCGGTTGGGAATGTAATTCAGCTCCGCCATC
GCCGCTTCCACTTTTTCCCGCGTTTTCGCAGAAACGTGGCTGGCCTGGTTCACCACGCGGGAAACGGTCT
GATAAGAGACACCGGCATACTCTGCGACATCGTATAACGTTACTGGTTTCACATTCACCACCCTGAATTG
ACTCTCTTCCGGGCGCTATCATGCCATACCGCGAAAGGTTTTGCGCCATTCGATGGTGTCCGGGATCTCG
ACGCTCTCCCTTATGCGACTCCTGCATTAGGAAGCAGCCCAGTAGTAGGTTGAGGCCGTTGAGCACCGCC
GCCGCAAGGAATGGTGCATGCAAGGAGATGGCGCCCAACAGTCCCCCGGCCACGGGGCCTGCCACCATAC
CCACGCCGAAACAAGCGCTCATGAGCCCGAAGTGGCGAGCCCGATCTTCCCCATCGGTGATGTCGGCGAT
ATAGGCGCCAGCAACCGCACCTGTGGCGCCGGTGATGCCGGCCACGATGCGTCCGGCGTAGAGGATCGAG
ATCTCGATCCCGCGAAAT
